Addgene plasmid #231381: pcDNA3.3_3xFLAG_SUMO_Eu1_HsAGO2(R710A)
Purpose: Express mutant human AGO2 with N-terminal 3xFLAG-SUMO_Eu1 tag in mammalian cells
Depositing lab: David Bartel. Depositing organization: Whitehead Institute for Biomedical Research. Publication: The structural basis for RNA slicing by human Argonaute2. Mohamed AA, Wang PY, Bartel DP, Vos SM. Cell Rep. 2025 Jan 28;44(1):115166. doi: 10.1016/j.celrep.2024.115166. Epub 2024 Dec 31. PubMed 39932188.
Backbone
  Vector backbone: pcDNA3.3
  Backbone size w/o insert (bp): 5413
  Vector type: Mammalian Expression
  Selectable markers: Neomycin (select with G418)
Growth in bacteria
  Bacterial resistance: Ampicillin, 100 μg/mL
  Growth temperature: 37°C
  Growth strain: DH5alpha
  Copy number: High Copy
Gene/Insert
  Gene/Insert name: Human Argonaute2 (alt name: AGO2)
  Species: H. sapiens (human), Synthetic
  Insert size (bp): 2958
  Mutation: R710A
  Entrez Gene: AGO2 (a.k.a. CASC7, EIF2C2, LESKRES, LINC00980, PPD, Q10)
  Promoter: CMV
  Tag / fusion protein: 3xFLAG-SUMO_Eu1 (N terminal on insert)
  Cloning method: Other
  Sequencing primers: 5′ CMV Forward; 3′ TK-pA-R
Terms and licenses: Academic/Nonprofit Terms; Industry Terms: Not Available to Industry
Depositor comments: With engineered orthogonal SUMO_Eu1 (Vera Rodriguez et al., JCB 2019) in N-terminal tag. Please visit https://doi.org/10.1101/2024.08.19.608718 for bioRxiv preprint.
How to cite: pcDNA3.3_3xFLAG_SUMO_Eu1_HsAGO2(R710A) was a gift from David Bartel (Addgene plasmid # 231381 ; http://n2t.net/addgene:231381 ; RRID:Addgene_231381)
