[The description below was written by a language model from this plasmid's Addgene catalogue record and pLannotate feature annotations shown in this document.]
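Description:
pcDNA3.3_3xFLAG_SUMO_Eu1_HsAGO2(R710A) is a mammalian expression plasmid of about 8.4 kb, built on the pcDNA3.3 backbone, that produces a point-mutant human Argonaute2 carrying an N-terminal tandem tag. It is propagated in E. coli through a high-copy ColE1/pUC-type origin with ampicillin resistance (β-lactamase). It also retains an f1 phage origin and remnants of lac regulatory sequence from the backbone. For selection in mammalian cells, an SV40 enhancer/early promoter drives the neomycin phosphotransferase gene, terminated by an SV40 polyadenylation signal, which allows G418 selection of stable transfectants.

The expression cassette uses the human cytomegalovirus immediate-early enhancer and promoter and ends with the herpes simplex virus thymidine kinase polyadenylation signal. The open reading frame begins with a 3xFLAG epitope, followed by a SUMO-like domain and then the AGO2 coding sequence bearing the R710A substitution. The automated annotation matches the SUMO segment to a rice SUMO1 fragment, but the depositor identifies it as SUMO_Eu1, an engineered orthogonal SUMO module. Such modules are generally designed to resist endogenous eukaryotic SUMO proteases while remaining cleavable by a matched engineered protease. This arrangement would suit anti-FLAG affinity capture of the fusion from mammalian cell lysates followed by specific proteolytic release of AGO2, although the record does not describe a purification scheme.

AGO2 is the catalytic core of the RNA-induced silencing complex, binding small guide RNAs and slicing highly complementary targets. The plasmid was deposited with a study on the structural basis of RNA slicing by human AGO2, so the R710A variant presumably probes that residue's contribution, though the record does not state its specific effect.
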