Features (pLannotate 1.2.2; 20 found; start..end, strand, type, name):
     50..429     +  enhancer       CMV enhancer: human cytomegalovirus immediate early enhancer
    430..633     +  promoter       CMV promoter: human cytomegalovirus (CMV) immediate early promoter
    751..816     +  CDS            3xFLAG: three tandem FLAG® epitope tags, followed by an enterokinase cleavage site
    865..1122    +  CDS            SUMO1 (fragment): SUMO1_ORYSJ - Also known as SMT3, SUM1. Experimental evidence at protein level: Swiss-Prot protein existence level 1. Ubiquitin-like protein which can be covalently attached to target lysines as a monomer. Does not seem to be involved in protein degradation and may function as an antagonist of ubiquitin in the degradation process (By similarity). From Oryza sativa subsp. japonica (Rice).
   1129..3702    +  CDS            AGO2 (sequence partly withheld): AGO2_HUMAN - Also known as EIF2C2. Experimental evidence at protein level: Swiss-Prot protein existence level 1. Required for RNA-mediated gene silencing (RNAi) by the RNA- induced silencing complex (RISC). The 'minimal RISC' appears to include AGO2 bound to a short guide RNA such as a microRNA (miRNA) or short interfering RNA (siRNA). These guide RNAs direct RISC to complementary mRNAs that are targets for RISC-mediated gene silencing. The precise mechanism of gene silencing depends on the degree of complementarity between the miRNA or siRNA and its target. Binding of RISC to a perfectly comp
   3801..3849    +  polyA_signal   HSV TK poly(A) signal: herpes simplex virus thymidine kinase polyadenylation signal (Cole and Stacy, 1985)
   3940..3956    -  polyA_signal   bGH poly(A) signal (fragment): bovine growth hormone polyadenylation signal
   4051..4479    +  rep_origin     f1 ori (sequence partly withheld): f1 bacteriophage origin of replication; arrow indicates direction of (+) strand synthesis
   4493..4822    +  promoter       SV40 promoter: SV40 enhancer and early promoter
   4889..5680    +  CDS            neo: KKA2_KLEPN - Also known as kan, nptII. Experimental evidence at protein level: Swiss-Prot protein existence level 1. Resistance to kanamycin, neomycin, paromomycin, ribostamycin, butirosin and gentamicin B. From Klebsiella pneumoniae.
   5706..5864    +  CDS            ble (fragment): BLE_KLEPN - Experimental evidence at protein level: Swiss-Prot protein existence level 1. Binding protein with a strong affinity to the bleomycin family of antibiotics. Binds to CL990; an antimitotic-antibiotic compound. From Klebsiella pneumoniae.
   5859..5980    +  polyA_signal   SV40 poly(A) signal: SV40 polyadenylation signal
   6053..6069    -  protein_bind   lac operator: The lac repressor binds to the lac operator to inhibit transcription in E. coli. This inhibition can be relieved by adding lactose or isopropyl-β-D-thiogalactopyranoside (IPTG). lac repressor encoded by lacI
   6077..6107    -  promoter       lac promoter: promoter for the E. coli lac operon
   6122..6143    -  protein_bind   CAP binding site: CAP binding activates transcription in the presence of cAMP. E. coli catabolite activator protein
   6156..6248    -  CDS            lacI (fragment): lac repressor; lacI; The lac repressor binds to the lac operator to inhibit transcription in E. coli. This inhibition can be relieved by adding lactose or isopropyl-β-D-thiogalactopyranoside (IPTG).
   6431..7019    -  rep_origin     ori: high-copy-number ColE1/pMB1/pBR322/pUC origin of replication
   7190..8050    -  CDS            AmpR: β-lactamase; bla; confers resistance to ampicillin, carbenicillin, and related antibiotics
   8051..8155    -  promoter       AmpR promoter: bla
   8214..8266    -  misc_feature   bom (fragment): basis of mobility region from pBR322
>Addgene plasmid #231381 | pcDNA3.3_3xFLAG_SUMO_Eu1_HsAGO2(R710A) | addgene full sequence | sequence record 457982 | Addgene NGS Result
GTTAGGCGTTTTGCGCTGCTTCGCGATGTACGGGCCAGATATACGCGTTGACATTGATTATTGACTAGTT
ATTAATAGTAATCAATTACGGGGTCATTAGTTCATAGCCCATATATGGAGTTCCGCGTTACATAACTTAC
GGTAAATGGCCCGCCTGGCTGACCGCCCAACGACCCCCGCCCATTGACGTCAATAATGACGTATGTTCCC
ATAGTAACGCCAATAGGGACTTTCCATTGACGTCAATGGGTGGAGTATTTACGGTAAACTGCCCACTTGG
CAGTACATCAAGTGTATCATATGCCAAGTACGCCCCCTATTGACGTCAATGACGGTAAATGGCCCGCCTG
GCATTATGCCCAGTACATGACCTTATGGGACTTTCCTACTTGGCAGTACATCTACGTATTAGTCATCGCT
ATTACCATGGTGATGCGGTTTTGGCAGTACATCAATGGGCGTGGATAGCGGTTTGACTCACGGGGATTTC
CAAGTCTCCACCCCATTGACGTCAATGGGAGTTTGTTTTGGCACCAAAATCAACGGGACTTTCCAAAATG
TCGTAACAACTCCGCCCCATTGACGCAAATGGGCGGTAGGCGTGTACGGTGGGAGGTCTATATAAGCAGA
GCTCGTTTAGTGAACCGTCAGATCGCCTGGAGACGCCATCCACGCTGTTTTGACCTCCATAGAAGACACC
GGGACCGATCCAGCCTCCGGACTCTAGAGGATCGAACCCTTGCCACCATGGACTACAAAGACCATGACGG
TGATTATAAAGATCATGATATCGATTACAAGGATGACGATGACAAGCTTGGTGGTGCTAGCGGATCTGCT
GCGGGTGGCGAAGAAGATAAGAAACCGGCAGGTGGCGAAGGTGGCGGTGCCCATATCAACCTGAAAGTGA
AAGGTCAAGACGGCAACGAAGTCTTTTTCCGCATCAAACGTTCTACCCAGCTGAAAAAGCTGATGAACGC
ATACTGTGACCGTCAGTCTGTAGACATGAAGGCAATTGCTTTCCTCTTTAAGGGTCGTCGCCTACGTGCG
GAAAGGACCCCGGATGAACTGGAAATGGAAGATGGCGACGAAATCGACGCAATGCTGCACCAGACTGGAG
GCGGATCCTACTCGGGAGCCGGCCCCGCACTTGCACCTCCTGCGCCGCCGCCCCCCATCCAAGGATATGC
CTTCAAGCCTCCACCTAGACCCGACTTTGGGACCTCCGGGAGAACAATCAAATTACAGGCCAATTTCTTC
GAAATGGACATCCCCAAAATTGACATCTATCATTATGAATTGGATATCAAGCCAGAGAAGTGCCCGAGGA
GAGTTAACAGGGAAATCGTGGAACACATGGTCCAGCACTTTAAAACACAGATCTTTGGGGATCGGAAGCC
CGTGTTTGACGGCAGGAAGAATCTATACACAGCCATGCCCCTTCCGATTGGGAGGGACAAGGTGGAGCTG
GAGGTCACGCTGCCAGGAGAAGGCAAGGATCGCATCTTCAAGGTGTCCATCAAGTGGGTGTCCTGCGTGA
GCTTGCAGGCGTTACACGATGCACTTTCAGGGCGGCTGCCTAGCGTCCCTTTTGAGACGATCCAGGCCCT
GGACGTGGTCATGAGGCACTTGCCATCCATGAGGTACACCCCCGTGGGCCGCTCCTTCTTCACCGCGTCC
GAAGGCTGCTCTAACCCTCTTGGCGGGGGCCGAGAAGTGTGGTTTGGCTTCCATCAGTCCGTCCGGCCTT
CTCTCTGGAAAATGATGCTGAATATTGATGTGTCAGCAACAGCGTTTTACAAGGCACAGCCAGTAATCGA
GTTTGTTTGTGAAGTTTTGGATTTTAAAAGTATTGAAGAACAACAAAAACCTCTGACAGATTCCCAAAGG
GTAAAGTTTACCAAAGAAATTAAAGGTCTAAAGGTGGAGATAACGCACTGTGGGCAGATGAAGAGGAAGT
ACCGCGTCTGCAATGTGACCCGGCGGCCCGCCAGTCACCAAACATTCCCGCTGCAGCAGGAGAGCGGGCA
GACGGTGGAGTGCACGGTGGCCCAGTATTTCAAGGACAGGCACAAGCTTGTTCTGCGCTACCCCCACCTC
CCATGTTTACAAGTCGGACAGGAGCAGAAACACACCTACCTTCCCCTGGAGGTCTGTAACATTGTGGCAG
GACAAAGATGTATTAAAAAATTAACGGACAATCAGACCTCAACCATGATCAGAGCAACTGCTAGGTCGGC
GCCCGATCGGCAAGAAGAGATTAGCAAATTGATGCGAAGTGCAAGTTTCAACACAGATCCATACGTCCGT
GAATTTGGAATCATGGTCAAAGATGAGATGACAGACGTGACTGGGCGGGTGCTGCAGCCGCCCTCCATCC
TCTACGGGGGCAGGAATAAAGCTATTGCGACCCCTGTCCAGGGCGTCTGGGACATGCGGAAC
[405 nt withheld, positions 2443-2847]
AACAACATCCTGCTGCCCCAGGGCAGGCCGCCGGTGTTCCAGCAGCCCGTCATCTTTCTGGGAGCAGACG
TCACTCACCCCCCCGCCGGGGATGGGAAGAAGCCCTCCATTGCCGCCGTGGTGGGCAGCATGGACGCCCA
CCCCAATCGCTACTGCGCCACCGTGCGCGTGCAGCAGCACCGGCAGGAGATCATACAAGACCTGGCCGCC
ATGGTCCGCGAGCTCCTCATCCAGTTCTACAAGTCCACGCGCTTCAAGCCCACCCGCATCATCTTCTACC
GCGACGGTGTCTCTGAAGGCCAGTTCCAGCAGGTTCTCCACCACGAGTTGCTGGCCATCCGTGAGGCCTG
TATCAAGCTAGAAAAAGACTACCAGCCCGGGATCACCTTCATCGTGGTGCAGAAGGCGCACCACACCCGG
CTCTTCTGCACTGACAAGAACGAGCGGGTTGGGAAAAGTGGAAACATTCCAGCAGGCACGACTGTGGACA
CGAAAATCACCCACCCCACCGAGTTCGACTTCTACCTGTGTAGTCACGCTGGCATCCAGGGGACAAGCAG
GCCTTCGCACTATCACGTCCTCTGGGACGACAATCGTTTCTCCTCTGATGAGCTGCAGATCCTAACCTAC
CAGCTGTGTCACACCTACGTGCGCTGCACACGCTCCGTGTCCATCCCAGCGCCAGCATACTACGCTCACC
TGGTGGCCTTCCGGGCCAGGTACCACCTGGTGGATAAGGAACATGACAGTGCTGAAGGAAGCCATACCTC
TGGGCAGAGTAACGGGCGAGACCACCAAGCACTGGCCAAGGCGGTCCAGGTTCACCAAGACACTCTGCGC
ACCATGTACTTTGCTTGAAAGGGTTCGATCCCTACCGGTTAGTAATGAGTTTAAACGGGGGAGGCTAACT
GAAACACGGAAGGAGACAATACCGGAAGGAACCCGCGCTATGACGGCAATAAAAAGACAGAATAAAACGC
ACGGGTGTTGGGTCGTTTGTTCATAAACGCGGGGTTCGGTCCCAGGGCTGGCACTCTGTCGATACCCCAC
CGAGACCCCATTGGGGCCAATACGCCCGCGTTTCTTCCTTTTCCCCACCCCACCCCCCAAGTTCGGGTGA
AGGCCCAGGGCTCGCAGCCAACGTCGGGGCGGCAGGCCCTGCCATAGCAGATCTGCGCAGCTGGGGCTCT
AGGGGGTATCCCC
[124 nt withheld, positions 4051-4174]
C
[91 nt withheld, positions 4176-4266]
A
[49 nt withheld, positions 4268-4316]
CCTTTGACGTTGGAGTCCACGTTCTTT
[37 nt withheld, positions 4344-4380]
ACCCTATCTCGGTCTATTCTTTTGATTTATAAGGGATTTTGCCGATTTCGGCCTATTGGTTAAAAAATGA
GCTGATTTAACAAAAATTTAACGCGAATTAATTCTGTGGAATGTGTGTCAGTTAGGGTGTGGAAAGTCCC
CAGGCTCCCCAGCAGGCAGAAGTATGCAAAGCATGCATCTCAATTAGTCAGCAACCAGGTGTGGAAAGTC
CCCAGGCTCCCCAGCAGGCAGAAGTATGCAAAGCATGCATCTCAATTAGTCAGCAACCATAGTCCCGCCC
CTAACTCCGCCCATCCCGCCCCTAACTCCGCCCAGTTCCGCCCATTCTCCGCCCCATGGCTGACTAATTT
TTTTTATTTATGCAGAGGCCGAGGCCGCCTCTGCCTCTGAGCTATTCCAGAAGTAGTGAGGAGGCTTTTT
TGGAGGCCTAGGCTTTTGCAAAAAGCTCCCGGGAGCTTGTATATCCATTTTCGGATCTGATCAAGAGACA
GGATGAGGATCGTTTCGCATGATTGAACAAGATGGATTGCACGCAGGTTCTCCGGCCGCTTGGGTGGAGA
GGCTATTCGGCTATGACTGGGCACAACAGACAATCGGCTGCTCTGATGCCGCCGTGTTCCGGCTGTCAGC
GCAGGGGCGCCCGGTTCTTTTTGTCAAGACCGACCTGTCCGGTGCCCTGAATGAACTGCAGGACGAGGCA
GCGCGGCTATCGTGGCTGGCCACGACGGGCGTTCCTTGCGCAGCTGTGCTCGACGTTGTCACTGAAGCGG
GAAGGGACTGGCTGCTATTGGGCGAAGTGCCGGGGCAGGATCTCCTGTCATCTCACCTTGCTCCTGCCGA
GAAAGTATCCATCATGGCTGATGCAATGCGGCGGCTGCATACGCTTGATCCGGCTACCTGCCCATTCGAC
CACCAAGCGAAACATCGCATCGAGCGAGCACGTACTCGGATGGAAGCCGGTCTTGTCGATCAGGATGATC
TGGACGAAGAGCATCAGGGGCTCGCGCCAGCCGAACTGTTCGCCAGGCTCAAGGCGCGCATGCCCGACGG
CGAGGATCTCGTCGTGACCCATGGCGATGCCTGCTTGCCGAATATCATGGTGGAAAATGGCCGCTTTTCT
GGATTCATCGACTGTGGCCGGCTGGGTGTGGCGGACCGCTATCAGGACATAGCGTTGGCTACCCGTGATA
TTGCTGAAGAGCTTGGCGGCGAATGGGCTGACCGCTTCCTCGTGCTTTACGGTATCGCCGCTCCCGATTC
GCAGCGCATCGCCTTCTATCGCCTTCTTGACGAGTTCTTCTGAGCGGGACTCTGGGGTTCGCGAAATGAC
CGACCAAGCGACGCCCAACCTGCCATCACGAGATTTCGATTCCACCGCCGCCTTCTATGAAAGGTTGGGC
TTCGGAATCGTTTTCCGGGACGCCGGCTGGATGATCCTCCAGCGCGGGGATCTCATGCTGGAGTTCTTCG
CCCACCCCAACTTGTTTATTGCAGCTTATAATGGTTACAAATAAAGCAATAGCATCACAAATTTCACAAA
TAAAGCATTTTTTTCACTGCATTCTAGTTGTGGTTTGTCCAAACTCATCAATGTATCTTATCATGTCTGT
ATACCGTCGACCTCTAGCTAGAGCTTGGCGTAATCATGGTCATAGCTGTTTCCTGTGTGAAATTGTTATC
CGCTCACAATTCCACACAACATACGAGCCGGAAGCATAAAGTGTAAAGCCTGGGGTGCCTAATGAGTGAG
CTAACTCACATTAATTGCGTTGCGCTCACTGCCCGCTTTCCAGTCGGGAAACCTGTCGTGCCAGCTGCAT
TAATGAATCGGCCAACGCGCGGGGAGAGGCGGTTTGCGTATTGGGCGCTCTTCCGCTTCCTCGCTCACTG
ACTCGCTGCGCTCGGTCGTTCGGCTGCGGCGAGCGGTATCAGCTCACTCAAAGGCGGTAATACGGTTATC
CACAGAATCAGGGGATAACGCAGGAAAGAACATGTGAGCAAAAGGCCAGCAAAAGGCCAGGAACCGTAAA
AAGGCCGCGTTGCTGGCGTTTTTCCATAGGCTCCGCCCCCCTGACGAGCATCACAAAAATCGACGCTCAA
GTCAGAGGTGGCGAAACCCGACAGGACTATAAAGATACCAGGCGTTTCCCCCTGGAAGCTCCCTCGTGCG
CTCTCCTGTTCCGACCCTGCCGCTTACCGGATACCTGTCCGCCTTTCTCCCTTCGGGAAGCGTGGCGCTT
TCTCATAGCTCACGCTGTAGGTATCTCAGTTCGGTGTAGGTCGTTCGCTCCAAGCTGGGCTGTGTGCACG
AACCCCCCGTTCAGCCCGACCGCTGCGCCTTATCCGGTAACTATCGTCTTGAGTCCAACCCGGTAAGACA
CGACTTATCGCCACTGGCAGCAGCCACTGGTAACAGGATTAGCAGAGCGAGGTATGTAGGCGGTGCTACA
GAGTTCTTGAAGTGGTGGCCTAACTACGGCTACACTAGAAGAACAGTATTTGGTATCTGCGCTCTGCTGA
AGCCAGTTACCTTCGGAAAAAGAGTTGGTAGCTCTTGATCCGGCAAACAAACCACCGCTGGTAGCGGTGG
TTTTTTTGTTTGCAAGCAGCAGATTACGCGCAGAAAAAAAGGATCTCAAGAAGATCCTTTGATCTTTTCT
ACGGGGTCTGACGCTCAGTGGAACGAAAACTCACGTTAAGGGATTTTGGTCATGAGATTATCAAAAAGGA
TCTTCACCTAGATCCTTTTAAATTAAAAATGAAGTTTTAAATCAATCTAAAGTATATATGAGTAAACTTG
GTCTGACAGTTACCAATGCTTAATCAGTGAGGCACCTATCTCAGCGATCTGTCTATTTCGTTCATCCATA
GTTGCCTGACTCCCCGTCGTGTAGATAACTACGATACGGGAGGGCTTACCATCTGGCCCCAGTGCTGCAA
TGATACCGCGAGACCCACGCTCACCGGCTCCAGATTTATCAGCAATAAACCAGCCAGCCGGAAGGGCCGA
GCGCAGAAGTGGTCCTGCAACTTTATCCGCCTCCATCCAGTCTATTAATTGTTGCCGGGAAGCTAGAGTA
AGTAGTTCGCCAGTTAATAGTTTGCGCAACGTTGTTGCCATTGCTACAGGCATCGTGGTGTCACGCTCGT
CGTTTGGTATGGCTTCATTCAGCTCCGGTTCCCAACGATCAAGGCGAGTTACATGATCCCCCATGTTGTG
CAAAAAAGCGGTTAGCTCCTTCGGTCCTCCGATCGTTGTCAGAAGTAAGTTGGCCGCAGTGTTATCACTC
ATGGTTATGGCAGCACTGCATAATTCTCTTACTGTCATGCCATCCGTAAGATGCTTTTCTGTGACTGGTG
AGTACTCAACCAAGTCATTCTGAGAATAGTGTATGCGGCGACCGAGTTGCTCTTGCCCGGCGTCAATACG
GGATAATACCGCGCCACATAGCAGAACTTTAAAAGTGCTCATCATTGGAAAACGTTCTTCGGGGCGAAAA
CTCTCAAGGATCTTACCGCTGTTGAGATCCAGTTCGATGTAACCCACTCGTGCACCCAACTGATCTTCAG
CATCTTTTACTTTCACCAGCGTTTCTGGGTGAGCAAAAACAGGAAGGCAAAATGCCGCAAAAAAGGGAAT
AAGGGCGACACGGAAATGTTGAATACTCATACTCTTCCTTTTTCAATATTATTGAAGCATTTATCAGGGT
TATTGTCTCATGAGCGGATACATATTTGAATGTATTTAGAAAAATAAACAAATAGGGGTTCCGCGCACAT
TTCCCCGAAAAGTGCCACCTGACGTCGACGGATCGGGAGATCTCCCGATCCCCTATGGTGCACTCTCAGT
ACAATCTGCTCTGATGCCGCATAGTTAAGCCAGTATCTGCTCCCTGCTTGTGTGTTGGAGGTCGCTGAGT
AGTGCGCGAGCAAAATTTAAGCTACAACAAGGCAAGGCTTGACCGACAATTGCATGAAGAATCTGCTTAG
G
